Addgene plasmid #166987: GLN, Linear-3, PolyU(4), Hairpin Distance = 0nt
Purpose: Tests for the impact of 4 uracil in conjunction with a hairpin structure in a poly-uracil tract on human polymerase III transcription from a GLN tRNA promoter.
Depositing lab: Julius Lucks. Depositing organization: Northwestern University. Publication: RNA Sequence and Structure Determinants of Pol III Transcriptional Termination in Human Cells. Verosloff MS, Corcoran WK, Dolberg TB, Bushhouse DZ, Leonard JN, Lucks JB. J Mol Biol. 2021 Jun 25;433(13):166978. doi: 10.1016/j.jmb.2021.166978. Epub 2021 Apr 1. PubMed 33811918.
Backbone
  Vector backbone: pAV
  Vector type: Mammalian Expression
Growth in bacteria
  Bacterial resistance: Ampicillin, 100 μg/mL
  Growth temperature: 37°C
  Growth strain: DH5alpha
  Copy number: Unknown
Gene/Insert
  Gene/Insert name: Termination module:PolyU(4), Hairpin = 0 nt
  Species: Synthetic
  Cloning method: Gibson Cloning
Terms and licenses: Academic/Nonprofit Terms; Industry Terms: Not Available to Industry
How to cite: GLN, Linear-3, PolyU(4), Hairpin Distance = 0nt was a gift from Julius Lucks (Addgene plasmid # 166987 ; http://n2t.net/addgene:166987 ; RRID:Addgene_166987)
