[The description below was written by a language model from this plasmid's Addgene catalogue record and pLannotate feature annotations shown in this document.]
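Description:
GLN, Linear-3, PolyU(4), Hairpin Distance = 0nt is a 6,090 nt mammalian expression plasmid built on the pAV backbone and used as a reporter of human RNA polymerase III transcription termination. It is propagated in E. coli through a high-copy ColE1/pUC-type origin with ampicillin selection (AmpR under its own bla promoter). The backbone also carries an f1 phage origin and a residual lacZα fragment. Two AAV2 inverted terminal repeat fragments flank the mammalian portion of the plasmid, a legacy of the AAV-derived backbone. Both are annotated only as partial, and the record does not indicate any use for viral packaging.

The payload is a synthetic termination module inserted by Gibson cloning, in which transcription is driven by a glutamine (GLN) tRNA promoter, a gene-internal Pol III promoter type. The annotation detects two tRNA-like elements on the reverse strand with a fragment of a type-P3 twister ribozyme between them, followed by a multiple cloning site remnant and an SV40 poly(A) signal. The poly-U tract and hairpin themselves are not annotated as features. According to the catalogue entry, this variant places a tract of four uracils together with a hairpin structure at a spacing of 0 nt, testing how a short U-tract combined with adjacent RNA structure affects Pol III termination. The name suggests it is one of a series varying U-tract length and hairpin distance.

A separate cassette uses the SV40 enhancer/early promoter to drive the neomycin/kanamycin phosphotransferase gene, flanked by Tn5-derived tnpA and ble fragments. SV40 small t intron and T antigen remnants and an SV40 poly(A) signal follow it. This cassette could allow G418 selection in mammalian cells, though the record does not state that it is used this way.
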