Features (pLannotate 1.2.2; 21 found; start..end, strand, type, name):
     51..180     -  repeat_region  AAV2 ITR (fragment): inverted terminal repeat of adeno-associated virus serotype 2 inverted
    229..350     -  polyA_signal   SV40 poly(A) signal: SV40 polyadenylation signal
    408..428     -  misc_feature   MCS (fragment): pUC18/19 multiple cloning site
    540..651     -  ncRNA          tRNA: Accession: RF00005 - tRNA
    658..724     -  ncRNA          twister-P3 (fragment): Accession: RF03154 - type-P3 twister ribozyme
    783..854     -  ncRNA          tRNA: Accession: RF00005 - tRNA
    898..1227    +  promoter       SV40 promoter: SV40 enhancer and early promoter
   1229..1552    +  CDS            tnpA (fragment): TN5P_ECOLX - Also known as tnp. Experimental evidence at protein level: Swiss-Prot protein existence level 1. Mediates transposition of transposon Tn5 by a 'cut and paste' mechanism. First, the monomeric transposase binds the 19 bp inverted DNA repeats flanking the transposon. Then, dimerization of the DNA- bound transposase creates a synaptic DNA complex. After nicking of the first DNA strand, excision of the transposon proceeds through a series of intermediates. The transposase then mediates the insertion of the transposon at a new site by strand transfer. The activity of the wild- type tran
   1584..2375    +  CDS            neo: KKA2_KLEPN - Also known as kan, nptII. Experimental evidence at protein level: Swiss-Prot protein existence level 1. Resistance to kanamycin, neomycin, paromomycin, ribostamycin, butirosin and gentamicin B. From Klebsiella pneumoniae.
   2399..2719    +  CDS            ble (fragment): BLE_KLEPN - Experimental evidence at protein level: Swiss-Prot protein existence level 1. Binding protein with a strong affinity to the bleomycin family of antibiotics. Binds to CL990; an antimitotic-antibiotic compound. From Klebsiella pneumoniae.
   2722..2796    +  CDS            small t antigen (fragment): SV40 (simian virus 40) small t antigen
   2798..2863    +  intron         small t intron: SV40 (simian virus 40) small t antigen intron
   2993..3013    +  CDS            SV40 NLS: nuclear localization signal of SV40 (simian virus 40) large T antigen
   3332..3415    +  CDS            large T antigen (fragment): large T antigen from SV40 (simian virus 40)
   3438..3572    +  polyA_signal   SV40 poly(A) signal: SV40 polyadenylation signal
   3628..3676    +  repeat_region  AAV2 ITR (fragment): inverted terminal repeat of adeno-associated virus serotype 2 inverted
   3841..4429    -  rep_origin     ori: high-copy-number ColE1/pMB1/pBR322/pUC origin of replication
   4600..5460    -  CDS            AmpR: β-lactamase; bla; confers resistance to ampicillin, carbenicillin, and related antibiotics
   5461..5565    -  promoter       AmpR promoter: bla
   5592..6020    +  rep_origin     f1 ori (sequence partly withheld): f1 bacteriophage origin of replication; arrow indicates direction of (+) strand synthesis
   6051..28      -  CDS            lacZα (fragment) (across the origin): LacZα fragment of β-galactosidase; lacZ fragment
>Addgene plasmid #166987 | GLN, Linear-3, PolyU(4), Hairpin Distance = 0nt | addgene full sequence | sequence record 329691 | Addgene NGS Result
GTGCGGGCCTCTTCGCTATTACGCCAGCAGATCTGCAGATCTGTCCCTCTCTGCGCGCTCGCTCGCTCAC
TGAGGCCGCCCGGGCAAAGCCCGGGCGTCGGGCGACCTTTGGTCGCCCGGCCTCAGTGAGCGAGCGAGCG
CGCAGAGAGGGAGTGGCCAACTCCATCACTAGGGGTTCCTTGTAGTTAATGATTAACCCGCCATGCTACT
TATCTACGTAAGACATGATAAGATACATTGATGAGTTTGGACAAACCACAACTAGAATGCAGTGAAAAAA
ATGCTTTATTTGTGAAATTTGTGATGCTATTGCTTTATTTGTAACCATTATAAGCTGCAATAAACAAGTT
ACTAGTCCGCGGCTCGAGATCGATGCGGCCGCCATATGGATATCGGTAACCGACGTCAAGCTTGCATGCC
TGCAGGTCCTAGTAAAAAGCGGACCGAAGTCCGCTCTAGAGCGTGGACTGTACCCTCCACTTTTATCCGG
GCTTGGGACCGGCATTGGCAGTGTTCTACAGTCCACGCCGACTGATGGCAGGCCCGAACAGGGACTTGAA
CCCTGGACCCGCGGCCGCGCGATTCAGTGACCTCCTCAGACCTCCTTCCTCGAATCGCGCGGCCGCTGCT
CTACCGACTGAGCTATCCGGGCCTGCCATCAGTCGGCATGGTTAGGCGGTTTCCCGCCCCCTCCCATTTT
ATCCGGGCTTGGGACCGGCGACTGATGGCCGTCGAAAAGATTGCAGCAGAAAGCCGCAACCTTGGAGTTG
GCTGCTAGTATATAGGTTCCACCGAGATTTGAACTCGGATCGCTGGATTCAGAGTCCAGAGTGCTAACCA
TTACACCATGGAACCGACGAGAGACTTCCTGCCCGACCTTGGATCCGGCTGTGGAATGTGTGTCAGTTAG
GGTGTGGAAAGTCCCCAGGCTCCCCAGCAGGCAGAAGTATGCAAAGCATGCATCTCAATTAGTCAGCAAC
CAGGTGTGGAAAGTCCCCAGGCTCCCCAGCAGGCAGAAGTATGCAAAGCATGCATCTCAATTAGTCAGCA
ACCATAGTCCCGCCCCTAACTCCGCCCATCCCGCCCCTAACTCCGCCCAGTTCCGCCCATTCTCCGCCCC
ATGGCTGACTAATTTTTTTTATTTATGCAGAGGCCGAGGCCGCCTCGGCCTCTGAGCTATTCCAGAAGTA
GTGAGGAGGCTTTTTTGGAGGCCTAGGCTTTTGCAAAAAGCTTCACGCTGCCGCAAGCACTCAGGGCGCA
AGGGCTGCTAAAGGAAGCGGAACACGTAGAAAGCCAGTCCGCAGAAACGGTGCTGACCCCGGATGAATGT
CAGCTACTGGGCTATCTGGACAAGGGAAAACGCAAGCGCAAAGAGAAAGCAGGTAGCTTGCAGTGGGCTT
ACATGGCGATAGCTAGACTGGGCGGTTTTATGGACAGCAAGCGAACCGGAATTGCCAGCTGGGGCGCCCT
CTGGTAAGGTTGGGAAGCCCTGCAAAGTAAACTGGATGGCTTTCTTGCCGCCAAGGATCTGATGGCGCAG
GGGATCAAGATCTGATCAAGAGACAGGATGAGGATCGTTTCGCATGATTGAACAAGATGGATTGCACGCA
GGTTCTCCGGCCGCTTGGGTGGAGAGGCTATTCGGCTATGACTGGGCACAACAGACAATCGGCTGCTCTG
ATGCCGCCGTGTTCCGGCTGTCAGCGCAGGGGCGCCCGGTTCTTTTTGTCAAGACCGACCTGTCCGGTGC
CCTGAATGAACTGCAGGACGAGGCAGCGCGGCTATCGTGGCTGGCCACGACGGGCGTTCCTTGCGCAGCT
GTGCTCGACGTTGTCACTGAAGCGGGAAGGGACTGGCTGCTATTGGGCGAAGTGCCGGGGCAGGATCTCC
TGTCATCTCACCTTGCTCCTGCCGAGAAAGTATCCATCATGGCTGATGCAATGCGGCGGCTGCATACGCT
TGATCCGGCTACCTGCCCATTCGACCACCAAGCGAAACATCGCATCGAGCGAGCACGTACTCGGATGGAA
GCCGGTCTTGTCGATCAGGATGATCTGGACGAAGAGCATCAGGGGCTCGCGCCAGCCGAACTGTTCGCCA
GGCTCAAGGCGCGCATGCCCGACGGCGAGGATCTCGTCGTGACCCATGGCGATGCCTGCTTGCCGAATAT
CATGGTGGAAAATGGCCGCTTTTCTGGATTCATCGACTGTGGCCGGCTGGGTGTGGCGGACCGCTATCAG
GACATAGCGTTGGCTACCCGTGATATTGCTGAAGAGCTTGGCGGCGAATGGGCTGACCGCTTCCTCGTGC
TTTACGGTATCGCCGCTCCCGATTCGCAGCGCATCGCCTTCTATCGCCTTCTTGACGAGTTCTTCTGAGC
GGGACTCTGGGGTTCGAAATGACCGACCAAGCGACGCCCAACCTGCCATCACGAGATTTCGATTCCACCG
CCGCCTTCTATGAAAGGTTGGGCTTCGGAATCGTTTTCCGGGACGCCGGCTGGATGATCCTCCAGCGCGG
GGATCTCATGCTGGAGTTCTTCGCCCACCCCGGGCTCGATCCCCTCGCGAGTTGGTTCAGCTGCTGCCTG
AGGCTGGACGACCTCGCGGAGTTCTACCGGCAGTGCAAATCCGTCGGCATCCAGGAAACCAGCAGCGGCT
ATCCGCGCATCCATGCCCCCGAACTGCAGGAGTGGGGAGGCACGATGGCCGCTTTGGTCCGGATCTTTGT
GAAGGAACCTTACTTCTGTGGTGTGACATAATTGGACAAACTACCTACAGAGATTTAAAGCTCTAAGGTA
AATATAAAATTTTTAAGTGTATAATGTGTTAAACTACTGATTCTAATTGTTTGTGTATTTTAGATTCCAA
CCTATGGAACTGATGAATGGGAGCAGTGGTGGAATGCCTTTAATGAGGAAAACCTGTTTTGCTCAGAAGA
AATGCCATCTAGTGATGATGAGGCTACTGCTGACTCTCAACATTCTACTCCTCCAAAAAAGAAGAGAAAG
GTAGAAGACCCCAAGGACTTTCCTTCAGAATTGCTAAGTTTTTTGAGTCATGCTGTGTTTAGTAATAGAA
CTCTTGCTTGCTTTGCTATTTACACCACAAAGGAAAAAGCTGCACTGCTATACAAGAAAATTATGGAAAA
ATATTCTGTAACCTTTATAAGTAGGCATAACAGTTATAATCATAACATACTGTTTTTTCTTACTCCACAC
AGGCATAGAGTGTCTGCTATTAATAACTATGCTCAAAAATTGTGTACCTTTAGCTTTTTAATTTGTAAAG
GGGTTAATAAGGAATATTTGATGTATAGTGCCTTGACTAGAGATCATAATCAGCCATACCACATTTGTAG
AGGTTTTACTTGCTTTAAAAAACCTCCCACACCTCCCCCTGAACCTGAAACATAAAATGAATGCAATTGT
TGTTGTTAACTTGTTTATTGCAGCTTATAATGGTTACAAATAAAGCAATAGCATCACAAATTTCACAAAT
AAAGCATTTTTTTCACTGCATTCTAGTTGTGGTTTGTCCAAACTCATCAATGTATCTTATCATGTCTGGA
TCGATCCAGGACCTCCCTAACCCTATGACGTAATTCACGTCACGACTCCACCCCTCCAGGAACCCCTAGT
GATGGAGTTGGCCACTCCCTCTCTGCGCGCTCGCTCACTGACTCGCTGCGCTCGGTCGTTCGGCTGCGGC
GAGCGGTATCAGCTCACTCAAAGGCGGTAATACGGTTATCCACAGAATCAGGGGATAACGCAGGAAAGAA
CATGTGAGCAAAAGGCCAGCAAAAGGCCAGGAACCGTAAAAAGGCCGCGTTGCTGGCGTTTTTCCATAGG
CTCCGCCCCCCTGACGAGCATCACAAAAATCGACGCTCAAGTCAGAGGTGGCGAAACCCGACAGGACTAT
AAAGATACCAGGCGTTTCCCCCTGGAAGCTCCCTCGTGCGCTCTCCTGTTCCGACCCTGCCGCTTACCGG
ATACCTGTCCGCCTTTCTCCCTTCGGGAAGCGTGGCGCTTTCTCATAGCTCACGCTGTAGGTATCTCAGT
TCGGTGTAGGTCGTTCGCTCCAAGCTGGGCTGTGTGCACGAACCCCCCGTTCAGCCCGACCGCTGCGCCT
TATCCGGTAACTATCGTCTTGAGTCCAACCCGGTAAGACACGACTTATCGCCACTGGCAGCAGCCACTGG
TAACAGGATTAGCAGAGCGAGGTATGTAGGCGGTGCTACAGAGTTCTTGAAGTGGTGGCCTAACTACGGC
TACACTAGAAGAACAGTATTTGGTATCTGCGCTCTGCTGAAGCCAGTTACCTTCGGAAAAAGAGTTGGTA
GCTCTTGATCCGGCAAACAAACCACCGCTGGTAGCGGTGGTTTTTTTGTTTGCAAGCAGCAGATTACGCG
CAGAAAAAAAGGATCTCAAGAAGATCCTTTGATCTTTTCTACGGGGTCTGACGCTCAGTGGAACGAAAAC
TCACGTTAAGGGATTTTGGTCATGAGATTATCAAAAAGGATCTTCACCTAGATCCTTTTAAATTAAAAAT
GAAGTTTTAAATCAATCTAAAGTATATATGAGTAAACTTGGTCTGACAGTTACCAATGCTTAATCAGTGA
GGCACCTATCTCAGCGATCTGTCTATTTCGTTCATCCATAGTTGCCTGACTCCCCGTCGTGTAGATAACT
ACGATACGGGAGGGCTTACCATCTGGCCCCAGTGCTGCAATGATACCGCGAGACCCACGCTCACCGGCTC
CAGATTTATCAGCAATAAACCAGCCAGCCGGAAGGGCCGAGCGCAGAAGTGGTCCTGCAACTTTATCCGC
CTCCATCCAGTCTATTAATTGTTGCCGGGAAGCTAGAGTAAGTAGTTCGCCAGTTAATAGTTTGCGCAAC
GTTGTTGCCATTGCTACAGGCATCGTGGTGTCACGCTCGTCGTTTGGTATGGCTTCATTCAGCTCCGGTT
CCCAACGATCAAGGCGAGTTACATGATCCCCCATGTTGTGCAAAAAAGCGGTTAGCTCCTTCGGTCCTCC
GATCGTTGTCAGAAGTAAGTTGGCCGCAGTGTTATCACTCATGGTTATGGCAGCACTGCATAATTCTCTT
ACTGTCATGCCATCCGTAAGATGCTTTTCTGTGACTGGTGAGTACTCAACCAAGTCATTCTGAGAATAGT
GTATGCGGCGACCGAGTTGCTCTTGCCCGGCGTCAATACGGGATAATACCGCGCCACATAGCAGAACTTT
AAAAGTGCTCATCATTGGAAAACGTTCTTCGGGGCGAAAACTCTCAAGGATCTTACCGCTGTTGAGATCC
AGTTCGATGTAACCCACTCGTGCACCCAACTGATCTTCAGCATCTTTTACTTTCACCAGCGTTTCTGGGT
GAGCAAAAACAGGAAGGCAAAATGCCGCAAAAAAGGGAATAAGGGCGACACGGAAATGTTGAATACTCAT
ACTCTTCCTTTTTCAATATTATTGAAGCATTTATCAGGGTTATTGTCTCATGAGCGGATACATATTTGAA
TGTATTTAGAAAAATAAACAAATAGGGGTTCCGCGCACATTTCCCCGAAAAGTGCCACCTG
[124 nt withheld, positions 5592-5715]
C
[91 nt withheld, positions 5717-5807]
A
[49 nt withheld, positions 5809-5857]
CCTTTGACGTTGGAGTCCACGTTCTTT
[37 nt withheld, positions 5885-5921]
ACCCTATCTCGGTCTATTCTTTTGATTTATAAGGGATTTTGCCGATTTCGGCCTATTGGTTAAAAAATGA
GCTGATTTAACAAAAATTTAACGCGAATTTTAACAAAATATTAACGCTTACAATTTCCATTCGCCATTCA
GGCTGCGCAACTGTTGGGAAGGGCGATCG
