>Addgene plasmid #166987 | GLN, Linear-3, PolyU(4), Hairpin Distance = 0nt | depositor partial sequence | sequence record 324242 | Terminator Module
GTCTCTCGTCGGTTCCATGGTGTAATGGTTAGCACTCTGGACTCTGAATCCAGCGATCCGAGTTCAAATC
TCGGTGGAACCTATATACTAGCAGCCAACTCCAAGGTTGCGGCTTTCTGCTGCAATCTTTT
